>Addgene plasmid #80111 | pCMV-EPN11 (L1L2) | depositor partial sequence | sequence record 150609 | EPN-11 (L1L2)
CTAGAATTATCGATCCGGAGGTACCATGGGTTGTATCAAGAGCAAGCGCAAGGATAATTTGAACCTGCAG
TCTCGTCCGGAAGCGGCCGCAGCGCCGGAAGAATCTTTCCGTTCTGGTGTTGAAACCACCACGCCACCGC
AAAAACAGGAGCCGATCGACAAAGAACTGGCCGCGCTGACCTCTCTGCGTTCTCTGTTCGGTAACGACCC
GTCTTCTCAGAAGATCGAAGAGCTGTTCAAGAAACACAAGATCGTTGCCGTGCTGCGTGCCAATAGTGTG
GAAGAAGCGAAAAAGAAAGCGCTGGCGGTTTTCCTGGGCGGCGTTCATCTGATTGAAATTACCTTTACCG
TGCCGGATGCGGATACCGTGATTAAGGAACTGAGCTTTCTGAAGGAAATGGGCGCGATTATTGGTGCGGG
CACCGTGACCAGCGTGGAGCAGTGCCGTAAAGCGGTGGAAAGTGGCGCCGAATTCATTGTGAGTCCGCAC
CTGGACGAGGAAATTAGCCAATTTTGCAAGGAGAAGGGTGTGTTCTATATGCCAGGCGTTATGACCCCGA
CCGAACTGGTGAAAGCCATGAAACTGGGCCATACCATCTTAAAACTGTTTCCGGGTGAGGTGGTGGGTCC
GCAGTTTGTTAAAGCGATGAAAGGTCCGTTTCCGAATGTGAAATTTGTGCCAACCGGCGGTGTTAATCTG
GACAATGTGTGCGAATGGTTCAAAGCGGGCGTGCTGGCCGTGGGCGTGGGCAGCGCGTTAGTGAAAGGCA
CCCCGGTGGAAGTGGCGGAAAAGGCCAAGGCGTTCGTTGAGAAGATTCGTGGCTGCACCGAACAGAAGCT
GATCTCCGAAGAAGACCTGTGACTCGAGAAGCTTGCTAGCAGATCTT
