>Addgene plasmid #80111 | pCMV-EPN11 (L1L2) | addgene partial sequence | sequence record 162545 | CMV-F 5'-CGCAAATGGGCGGTAGGCGTG-3'
TCTCTGGCTAACTAGAGAACCCACTGCCTTACTGGCTTATCGAAATTAATACGACTCACTATAGGGAGAC
CCAAGCTGGCTAGCGTTTAAACGGGCCCTCTAGAATTATCGATCCGGAGGTACCATGGGTTGTATCAAGA
GCAAGCGCAAGGATAATTTGAACCTGCAGTCTCGTCCGGAAGCGGCCGCAGCGCCGGAAGAATCTTTCCG
TTCTGGTGTTGAAACCACCACGCCACCGCAAAAACAGGAGCCGATCGACAAAGAACTGGCCGCGCTGACC
TCTCTGCGTTCTCTGTTCGGTAACGACCCGTCTTCTCAGAAGATCGAAGAGCTGTTCAAGAAACACAAGA
TCGTTGCCGTGCTGCGTGCCAATAGTGTGGAAGAAGCGAAAAAGAAAGCGCTGGCGGTTTTCCTGGGCGG
CGTTCATCTGATTGAAATTACCTTTACCGTGCCGGATGCGGATACCGTGATTAAGGAACTGAGCTTTCTG
AAGGAAATGGGCGCGATTATTGGTGCGGGCACCGTGACCAGCGTGGAGCAGTGCCGTAAAGCGGTGGAAA
GTGGCGCCGAATTCATTGTGAGTCCGCACCTGGACGAGGAAATTAGCCAATTTTGCAAGGAGAAGGGTGT
GTTCTATATGCCAGGCGTTATGACCCCGACCGAACTGGTGAAAGCCATGAAACTGGGCCATACCATCTTA
AAACTGTTTCCGGGTGAGGTGGTGGGTCCGCAGTTTGTTAAAGCGATGAAAGGTCCGTTTCCGAATGTGA
AATTTGTGCCAACCGGCGGTGTTAATCTGGACAATGTGTGCGAATGGTTCAAAGCGGGCGTGCTGGCCGT
GGGCGTGGGCAGCGCGTTAGTGAAAGGCACCCCGGTGGAAGTGGCGGAAAAGGCCAAGGCGTTCGTTGAG
AAGATTCGTGGCTGCACCGAACAGAAGCTGATCTCCGAAGAAGACCTGTGACTCGAGAAGCTTGCTAGCA
GATCTTTT
