>Addgene plasmid #80111 | pCMV-EPN11 (L1L2) | addgene partial sequence | sequence record 162546 | Bglob-pA-R 5'-ttttggcagagggaaaaaga-3'
AGGTCTTCTTCGGAGATCAGCTTCTGTTCGGTGCAGCCACGAATCTTCTCAACGAACGCCTTGGCCTTTT
CCGCCACTTCCACCGGGGTGCCTTTCACTAACGCGCTGCCCACGCCCACGGCCAGCACGCCCGCTTTGAA
CCATTCGCACACATTGTCCAGATTAACACCGCCGGTTGGCACAAATTTCACATTCGGAAACGGACCTTTC
ATCGCTTTAACAAACTGCGGACCCACCACCTCACCCGGAAACAGTTTTAAGATGGTATGGCCCAGTTTCA
TGGCTTTCACCAGTTCGGTCGGGGTCATAACGCCTGGCATATAGAACACACCCTTCTCCTTGCAAAATTG
GCTAATTTCCTCGTCCAGGTGCGGACTCACAATGAATTCGGCGCCACTTTCCACCGCTTTACGGCACTGC
TCCACGCTGGTCACGGTGCCCGCACCAATAATCGCGCCCATTTCCTTCAGAAAGCTCAGTTCCTTAATCA
CGGTATCCGCATCCGGCACGGTAAAGGTAATTTCAATCAGATGAACGCCGCCCAGGAAAACCGCCAGCGC
TTTCTTTTTCGCTTCTTCCACACTATTGGCACGCAGCACGGCAACGATCTTGTGTTTCTTGAACAGCTCT
TCGATCTTCTGAGAAGACGGGTCGTTACCGAACAGAGAACGCAGAGAGGTCAGCGCGGCCAGTTCTTTGT
CGATCGGCTCCTGTTTTTGCGGTGGCGTGGTGGTTTCAACACCAGAACGGAAAGATTCTTCCGGCGCTGC
GGCCGCTTCCGGACGAGACTGCAGGTTCAAATTATCCTTGCGCTTGCTCTTGATACAACCCATGGTACCT
CCGGATCGATAATTCTAGAGGGCCCGTTTAAACGCTAGCCAGCTTGGGTCTCCCTATAGTGAGTCGTATT
AATTTCGATAAGCCAGTAAGCAGTGGGTTCTCTAGTTAGCCAGAGAGCTCTGCTTATATAGAC
