[The description below was written by a language model from this plasmid's Addgene catalogue record.]
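Description:
pCMV-EPN11 (L1L2) is a mammalian expression plasmid built on a pCMV backbone (about 5.4 kb without insert), with the insert cloned between the KpnI and XhoI sites. It is propagated in E. coli as a high-copy plasmid under ampicillin selection and carries a neomycin resistance marker, so transfected mammalian cells can be selected with G418. The record lists both mammalian and bacterial expression as vector types. No feature table is provided, so the promoter is not stated explicitly, although the backbone name implies that a CMV promoter drives expression. The origin of replication, polyadenylation signal and other regulatory elements are likewise not documented.

The insert, EPN-11 (L1L2), is summarised in the record as Palm1-Late1(delta)-I3-01-myc. This denotes a modular fusion protein with four parts: a palmitoylation-type membrane-targeting element (Palm1), a late-domain module in a deleted or mutated form (Late1 delta), the designed self-assembling protein nanocage subunit I3-01, and a C-terminal myc epitope tag for detection. The associated work concerns designed proteins that induce release of nanocage-containing extracellular vesicles. In such designs, membrane binding, self-assembly and a late-domain motif that recruits the cellular ESCRT budding machinery act together to drive vesicle formation. Because the late domain is marked as deleted, this construct is most plausibly a variant for testing how much that element contributes to vesicle release, though the record does not say so outright. It also does not define what the "L1L2" designation refers to, or the exact nature of the deletion.
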