Addgene plasmid #80111: pCMV-EPN11 (L1L2)
Purpose: Palm1-Late1(delta)-I3-01-myc
Depositing lab: Neil King. Depositing organization: University of Washington. Publication: Designed proteins induce the formation of nanocage-containing extracellular vesicles. Votteler J, Ogohara C, Yi S, Hsia Y, Nattermann U, Belnap DM, King NP, Sundquist WI. Nature. 2016 Dec 8;540(7632):292-295. doi: 10.1038/nature20607. Epub 2016 Nov 30. PubMed 27919066.
Backbone
  Vector backbone: pCMV
  Backbone size w/o insert (bp): 5443
  Modifications to backbone: Inserts were cloned into the Kpn1 and Xho1 sites
  Vector type: Mammalian Expression, Bacterial Expression
  Selectable markers: Neomycin (select with G418)
Growth in bacteria
  Bacterial resistance: Ampicillin, 100 μg/mL
  Growth temperature: 37°C
  Growth strain: DH5alpha
  Copy number: High Copy
Gene/Insert
  Gene/Insert name: EPN-11 (L1L2)
Terms and licenses: Academic/Nonprofit Terms; Industry Terms: Not Available to Industry
How to cite: pCMV-EPN11 (L1L2) was a gift from Neil King (Addgene plasmid # 80111 ; http://n2t.net/addgene:80111 ; RRID:Addgene_80111)
